>Addgene plasmid #14749 | pLKO.3 Thy1.1 | addgene full sequence | sequence record 169088 | Addgene NGS Result
CAGCTGGCACGACAGGTTTCCCGACTGGAAAGCGGGCAGTGAGCGCAACGCAATTAATGTGAGTTAGCTC
ACTCATTAGGCACCCCAGGCTTTACACTTTATGCTTCCGGCTCGTATGTTGTGTGGAATTGTGAGCGGAT
AACAATTTCACACAGGAAACAGCTATGACCATGATTACGCCAAGCGCGCAATTAACCCTCACTAAAGGGA
ACAAAAGCTGGAGCTGCAAGCTTAATGTAGTCTTATGCAATACTCTTGTAGTCTTGCAACATGGTAACGA
TGAGTTAGCAACATGCCTTACAAGGAGAGAAAAAGCACCGTGCATGCCGATTGGTGGAAGTAAGGTGGTA
CGATCGTGCCTTATTAGGAAGGCAACAGACGGGTCTGACATGGATTGGACGAACCACTGAATTGCCGCAT
TGCAGAGATATTGTATTTAAGTGCCTAGCTCGATACATAAACGGGTCTCTCTGGTTAGACCAGATCTGAG
CCTGGGAGCTCTCTGGCTAACTAGGGAACCCACTGCTTAAGCCTCAATAAAGCTTGCCTTGAGTGCTTCA
AGTAGTGTGTGCCCGTCTGTTGTGTGACTCTGGTAACTAGAGATCCCTCAGACCCTTTTAGTCAGTGTGG
AAAATCTCTAGCAGTGGCGCCCGAACAGGGACTTGAAAGCGAAAGGGAAACCAGAGGAGCTCTCTCGACG
CAGGACTCGGCTTGCTGAAGCGCGCACGGCAAGAGGCGAGGGGCGGCGACTGGTGAGTACGCCAAAAATT
TTGACTAGCGGAGGCTAGAAGGAGAGAGATGGGTGCGAGAGCGTCAGTATTAAGCGGGGGAGAATTAGAT
CGCGATGGGAAAAAATTCGGTTAAGGCCAGGGGGAAAGAAAAAATATAAATTAAAACATATAGTATGGGC
AAGCAGGGAGCTAGAACGATTCGCAGTTAATCCTGGCCTGTTAGAAACATCAGAAGGCTGTAGACAAATA
CTGGGACAGCTACAACCATCCCTTCAGACAGGATCAGAAGAACTTAGATCATTATATAATACAGTAGCAA
CCCTCTATTGTGTGCATCAAAGGATAGAGATAAAAGACACCAAGGAAGCTTTAGACAAGATAGAGGAAGA
GCAAAACAAAAGTAAGACCACCGCACAGCAAGCGGCCGCTGATCTTCAGACCTGGAGGAGGAGATATGAG
GGACAATTGGAGAAGTGAATTATATAAATATAAAGTAGTAAAAATTGAACCATTAGGAGTAGCACCCACC
AAGGCAAAGAGAAGAGTGGTGCAGAGAGAAAAAAGAGCAGTGGGAATAGGAGCTTTGTTCCTTGGGTTCT
TGGGAGCAGCAGGAAGCACTATGGGCGCAGCGTCAATGACGCTGACGGTACAGGCCAGACAATTATTGTC
TGGTATAGTGCAGCAGCAGAACAATTTGCTGAGGGCTATTGAGGCGCAACAGCATCTGTTGCAACTCACA
GTCTGGGGCATCAAGCAGCTCCAGGCAAGAATCCTGGCTGTGGAAAGATACCTAAAGGATCAACAGCTCC
TGGGGATTTGGGGTTGCTCTGGAAAACTCATTTGCACCACTGCTGTGCCTTGGAATGCTAGTTGGAGTAA
TAAATCTCTGGAACAGATTTGGAATCACACGACCTGGATGGAGTGGGACAGAGAAATTAACAATTACACA
AGCTTAATACACTCCTTAATTGAAGAATCGCAAAACCAGCAAGAAAAGAATGAACAAGAATTATTGGAAT
TAGATAAATGGGCAAGTTTGTGGAATTGGTTTAACATAACAAATTGGCTGTGGTATATAAAATTATTCAT
AATGATAGTAGGAGGCTTGGTAGGTTTAAGAATAGTTTTTGCTGTACTTTCTATAGTGAATAGAGTTAGG
CAGGGATATTCACCATTATCGTTTCAGACCCACCTCCCAACCCCGAGGGGACCCGACAGGCCCGAAGGAA
TAGAAGAAGAAGGTGGAGAGAGAGACAGAGACAGATCCATTCGATTAGTGAACGGATCTCGACGGTATCG
ATCACGAGACTAGCCTCGACCACGACGCAATGGAGAAAGACGGAGAGCGCCAACGGCGTCCATCTCGAAG
GAGTCGCCAGCGATAACCGGAGTAGTTGAAATGGTAATAAGACGACCAATCTGACCAGCAAGGAAGCCAA
GATGGGAAAGGTCATGCGGCATACGCTCGGCGCCAGTTTGAATATTAGACATAATTTATCCTCAAGTAAG
GGGGTACACGCGTCAGTCGAGTCCTGTCGACAAGGTCGGGCAGGAAGAGGGCCTATTTCCCATGATTCCT
TCATATTTGCATATACGATACAAGGCTGTTAGAGAGATAATTAGAATTAATTTGACTGTAAACACAAAGA
TATTAGTACAAAATACGTGACGTAGAAAGTAATAATTTCTTGGGTAGTTTGCAGTTTTAAAATTATGTTT
TAAAATGGACTATCATATGCTTACCGTAACTTGAAAGTATTTCGATTTCTTGGCTTTATATATCTTGTGG
AAAGGACGAAACACCGGTCCGCAGGTATGCTTGCGTGAATTCCACCTCGAGCTACTTAATTAAACCAGTT
TTCGACCTCGAGACAAATGGCAGTATTCATCCACAATTTTAAAAGAAAAGGGGGGATTGGGGGGTACAGT
GCAGGGGAAAGAATAGTAGACATAATAGCAACAGACATACAAACTAAAGAATTACAAAAACAAATTACAA
AAATTCAAAATTTTCGGGTTTATTACAGGGACAGCAGAGATCCACTTTGGCCGCGGCTCGAGGGGGTTGG
GGTTGCGCCTTTTCCAAGGCAGCCCTGGGTTTGCGCAGGGACGCGGCTGCTCTGGGCGTGGTTCCGGGAA
ACGCAGCGGCGCCGACCCTGGGTCTCGCACATTCTTCACGTCCGTTCGCAGCGTCACCCGGATCTTCGCC
GCTACCCTTGTGGGCCCCCCGGCGACGCTTCCTGCTCCGCCCCTAAGTCGGGAAGGTTCCTTGCGGTTCG
CGGCGTGCCGGACGTGACAAACGGAAGCCGCACGTCTCACTAGTACCCTCGCAGACGGACAGCGCCAGGG
AGCAATGGCAGCGCGCCGACCGCGATGGGCTGTGGCCAATAGCGGCTGCTCAGCAGGGCGCGCCGAGAGC
AGCGGCCGGGAAGGGGCGGTGCGGGAGGCGGGGTGTGGGGCGGTAGTGTGGGCCCTGTTCCTGCCCGCGC
GGTGTTCCGCATTCTGCAAGCCTCCGGAGCGCACGTCGGCAGTCGGCTCCCTCGTTGACCGAATCACCGA
CCTCTCTCCCCAGGGGGATCCATGAACCCAGCCATCAGCGTCGCTCTCCTGCTCTCAGTCTTGCAGGTGT
CCCGAGGGCAGAAGGTGACCAGCCTGACAGCCTGCCTGGTGAACCAAAACCTTCGCCTGGACTGCCGCCA
TGAGAATAACACCAAGGATAACTCCATCCAGCATGAGTTCAGCCTGACCCGAGAGAAGAGGAAGCACGTG
CTCTCAGGCACCCTTGGGATACCCGAGCACACGTACCGCTCCCGCGTCACCCTCTCCAACCAGCCCTATA
TCAAGGTCCTTACCCTAGCCAACTTCACCACCAAGGATGAGGGCGACTACTTTTGTGAGCTTCGCGTCTC
GGGCGCGAATCCCATGAGCTCCAATAAAAGTATCAGTGTGTATAGAGACAAGCTGGTCAAGTGTGGCGGC
ATAAGCCTGCTGGTTCAGAACACATCCTGGATGCTGCTGCTGCTGCTTTCCCTCTCCCTCCTCCAAGCCC
TGGACTTCATTTCTCTGTGAGATATCAAGCTTATCGATAATCAACCTCTGGATTACAAAATTTGTGAAAG
ATTGACTGGTATTCTTAACTATGTTGCTCCTTTTACGCTATGTGGATACGCTGCTTTAATGCCTTTGTAT
CATGCTATTGCTTCCCGTATGGCTTTCATTTTCTCCTCCTTGTATAAATCCTGGTTGCTGTCTCTTTATG
AGGAGTTGTGGCCCGTTGTCAGGCAACGTGGCGTGGTGTGCACTGTGTTTGCTGACGCAACCCCCACTGG
TTGGGGCATTGCCACCACCTGTCAGCTCCTTTCCGGGACTTTCGCTTTCCCCCTCCCTATTGCCACGGCG
GAACTCATCGCCGCCTGCCTTGCCCGCTGCTGGACAGGGGCTCGGCTGTTGGGCACTGACAATTCCGTGG
TGTTGTCGGGGAAATCATCGTCCTTTCCTTGGCTGCTCGCCTGTGTTGCCACCTGGATTCTGCGCGGGAC
GTCCTTCTGCTACGTCCCTTCGGCCCTCAATCCAGCGGACCTTCCTTCCCGCGGCCTGCTGCCGGCTCTG
CGGCCTCTTCCGCGTCTTCGCCTTCGCCCTCAGACGAGTCGGATCTCCCTTTGGGCCGCCTCCCCGCATC
GATACCGTCGACCTCGAGACCTAGAAAAACATGGAGCAATCACAAGTAGCAATACAGCAGCTACCAATGC
TGATTGTGCCTGGCTAGAAGCACAAGAGGAGGAGGAGGTGGGTTTTCCAGTCACACCTCAGGTACCTTTA
AGACCAATGACTTACAAGGCAGCTGTAGATCTTAGCCACTTTTTAAAAGAAAAGGGGGGACTGGAAGGGC
TAATTCACTCCCAACGAAGACAAGATCTGCTTTTTGCTTGTACTGGGTCTCTCTGGTTAGACCAGATCTG
AGCCTGGGAGCTCTCTGGCTAACTAGGGAACCCACTGCTTAAGCCTCAATAAAGCTTGCCTTGAGTGCTT
CAAGTAGTGTGTGCCCGTCTGTTGTGTGACTCTGGTAACTAGAGATCCCTCAGACCCTTTTAGTCAGTGT
GGAAAATCTCTAGCAGTAGTAGTTCATGTCATCTTATTATTCAGTATTTATAACTTGCAAAGAAATGAAT
ATCAGAGAGTGAGAGGAACTTGTTTATTGCAGCTTATAATGGTTACAAATAAAGCAATAGCATCACAAAT
TTCACAAATAAAGCATTTTTTTCACTGCATTCTAGTTGTGGTTTGTCCAAACTCATCAATGTATCTTATC
ATGTCTGGCTCTAGCTATCCCGCCCCTAACTCCGCCCATCCCGCCCCTAACTCCGCCCAGTTCCGCCCAT
TCTCCGCCCCATGGCTGACTAATTTTTTTTATTTATGCAGAGGCCGAGGCCGCCTCGGCCTCTGAGCTAT
TCCAGAAGTAGTGAGGAGGCTTTTTTGGAGGCCTAGGGACGTACCCAATTCGCCCTATAGTGAGTCGTAT
TACGCGCGCTCACTGGCCGTCGTTTTACAACGTCGTGACTGGGAAAACCCTGGCGTTACCCAACTTAATC
GCCTTGCAGCACATCCCCCTTTCGCCAGCTGGCGTAATAGCGAAGAGGCCCGCACCGATCGCCCTTCCCA
ACAGTTGCGCAGCCTGAATGGCGAATGGG
[124 nt withheld, positions 5420-5543]
C
[91 nt withheld, positions 5545-5635]
A
[49 nt withheld, positions 5637-5685]
CCTTTGACGTTGGAGTCCACGTTCTTT
[37 nt withheld, positions 5713-5749]
ACCCTATCTCGGTCTATTCTTTTGATTTATAAGGGATTTTGCCGATTTCGGCCTATTGGTTAAAAAATGA
GCTGATTTAACAAAAATTTAACGCGAATTTTAACAAAATATTAACGCTTACAATTTAGGTGGCACTTTTC
GGGGAAATGTGCGCGGAACCCCTATTTGTTTATTTTTCTAAATACATTCAAATATGTATCCGCTCATGAG
ACAATAACCCTGATAAATGCTTCAATAATATTGAAAAAGGAAGAGTATGAGTATTCAACATTTCCGTGTC
GCCCTTATTCCCTTTTTTGCGGCATTTTGCCTTCCTGTTTTTGCTCACCCAGAAACGCTGGTGAAAGTAA
AAGATGCTGAAGATCAGTTGGGTGCACGAGTGGGTTACATCGAACTGGATCTCAACAGCGGTAAGATCCT
TGAGAGTTTTCGCCCCGAAGAACGTTTTCCAATGATGAGCACTTTTAAAGTTCTGCTATGTGGCGCGGTA
TTATCCCGTATTGACGCCGGGCAAGAGCAACTCGGTCGCCGCATACACTATTCTCAGAATGACTTGGTTG
AGTACTCACCAGTCACAGAAAAGCATCTTACGGATGGCATGACAGTAAGAGAATTATGCAGTGCTGCCAT
AACCATGAGTGATAACACTGCGGCCAACTTACTTCTGACAACGATCGGAGGACCGAAGGAGCTAACCGCT
TTTTTGCACAACATGGGGGATCATGTAACTCGCCTTGATCGTTGGGAACCGGAGCTGAATGAAGCCATAC
CAAACGACGAGCGTGACACCACGATGCCTGTAGCAATGGCAACAACGTTGCGCAAACTATTAACTGGCGA
ACTACTTACTCTAGCTTCCCGGCAACAATTAATAGACTGGATGGAGGCGGATAAAGTTGCAGGACCACTT
CTGCGCTCGGCCCTTCCGGCTGGCTGGTTTATTGCTGATAAATCTGGAGCCGGTGAGCGTGGGTCTCGCG
GTATCATTGCAGCACTGGGGCCAGATGGTAAGCCCTCCCGTATCGTAGTTATCTACACGACGGGGAGTCA
GGCAACTATGGATGAACGAAATAGACAGATCGCTGAGATAGGTGCCTCACTGATTAAGCATTGGTAACTG
TCAGACCAAGTTTACTCATATATACTTTAGATTGATTTAAAACTTCATTTTTAATTTAAAAGGATCTAGG
TGAAGATCCTTTTTGATAATCTCATGACCAAAATCCCTTAACGTGAGTTTTCGTTCCACTGAGCGTCAGA
CCCCGTAGAAAAGATCAAAGGATCTTCTTGAGATCCTTTTTTTCTGCGCGTAATCTGCTGCTTGCAAACA
AAAAAACCACCGCTACCAGCGGTGGTTTGTTTGCCGGATCAAGAGCTACCAACTCTTTTTCCGAAGGTAA
CTGGCTTCAGCAGAGCGCAGATACCAAATACTGTTCTTCTAGTGTAGCCGTAGTTAGGCCACCACTTCAA
GAACTCTGTAGCACCGCCTACATACCTCGCTCTGCTAATCCTGTTACCAGTGGCTGCTGCCAGTGGCGAT
AAGTCGTGTCTTACCGGGTTGGACTCAAGACGATAGTTACCGGATAAGGCGCAGCGGTCGGGCTGAACGG
GGGGTTCGTGCACACAGCCCAGCTTGGAGCGAACGACCTACACCGAACTGAGATACCTACAGCGTGAGCT
ATGAGAAAGCGCCACGCTTCCCGAAGGGAGAAAGGCGGACAGGTATCCGGTAAGCGGCAGGGTCGGAACA
GGAGAGCGCACGAGGGAGCTTCCAGGGGGAAACGCCTGGTATCTTTATAGTCCTGTCGGGTTTCGCCACC
TCTGACTTGAGCGTCGATTTTTGTGATGCTCGTCAGGGGGGCGGAGCCTATGGAAAAACGCCAGCAACGC
GGCCTTTTTACGGTTCCTGGCCTTTTGCTGGCCTTTTGCTCACATGTTCTTTCCTGCGTTATCCCCTGAT
TCTGTGGATAACCGTATTACCGCCTTTGAGTGAGCTGATACCGCTCGCCGCAGCCGAACGACCGAGCGCA
GCGAGTCAGTGAGCGAGGAAGCGGAAGAGCGCCCAATACGCAAACCGCCTCTCCCCGCGCGTTGGCCGAT
TCATTAATG
Features (pLannotate 1.2.2; 28 found; start..end, strand, type, name):
     55..76      +  protein_bind   CAP binding site: CAP binding activates transcription in the presence of cAMP. E. coli catabolite activator protein
     91..121     +  promoter       lac promoter: promoter for the E. coli lac operon
    129..145     +  protein_bind   lac operator: The lac repressor binds to the lac operator to inhibit transcription in E. coli. This inhibition can be relieved by adding lactose or isopropyl-β-D-thiogalactopyranoside (IPTG). lac repressor encoded by lacI
    190..208     +  promoter       T3 promoter: promoter for bacteriophage T3 RNA polymerase
    236..462     +  promoter       RSV promoter: Rous sarcoma virus enhancer/promoter
    463..643     +  LTR            5' LTR (truncated): truncated 5' long terminal repeat (LTR) from HIV-1
    690..815     +  misc_feature   HIV-1 Ψ: packaging signal of human immunodeficiency virus type 1
    799..1162    +  CDS            HIV-1 gag (fragment): gag protein from human immunodeficiency virus 1; gag
   1308..1541    +  misc_feature   RRE: The Rev response element (RRE) of HIV-1 allows for Rev-dependent mRNA export from the nucleus to the cytoplasm.
   1918..2018    +  CDS            Rev (fragment): human immunodeficiency virus 1 (HIV-1) Rev protein; rev; enhances nuclear export of unspliced and incompletely spliced viral mRNAs
   2049..2222    -  CDS            F (fragment): CAPSD_BPPHS - Experimental evidence at protein level: Swiss-Prot protein existence level 1. Assembles to form an icosahedral capsid with a T=1 symmetry, about 30 nm in diameter, and consisting of 60 capsid proteins F (PubMed:11991963, PubMed:1370343, PubMed:8158636). Upon virus binding to host cell, one of the spikes dissociates from the capsid and the virus interacts with LPS through the exposed EF loops on the F proteins (PubMed:29229840). After the genome had been ejected, the channel formed by the F proteins at the unique fivefold axis remains open (PubMed:29229840). From Enterobacteria ph
   2287..2527    +  promoter       U6 promoter: RNA polymerase III promoter for human U6 snRNA
   2627..2744    +  misc_feature   cPPT/CTS: central polypurine tract and central termination sequence of HIV-1
   2793..3303    +  promoter       hPGK promoter: human phosphoglycerate kinase 1 promoter
   3312..3800    +  CDS            Thy1.1: mouse GPI-anchored cell surface glycoprotein of the immunoglobulin superfamily This allele of Thy1 is also known as CD90.1.
   3801..3819    +  misc_feature   MCS (fragment): pBluescript multiple cloning site
   3819..4407    +  misc_feature   WPRE: woodchuck hepatitis virus posttranscriptional regulatory element
   4377..4610    +  CDS            nef (fragment): NEF_HV1Z2 - Experimental evidence at protein level: Swiss-Prot protein existence level 1. Extracellular Nef protein targets CD4(+) T-lymphocytes for apoptosis by interacting with CXCR4 surface receptors. From Human immunodeficiency virus type 1 group M subtype D (isolate Z2/CDC-Z34) (HIV-1).
   4612..4845    +  LTR            3' LTR (ΔU3): self-inactivating 3' long terminal repeat (LTR) from HIV-1
   4917..5038    +  polyA_signal   SV40 poly(A) signal: SV40 polyadenylation signal
   5078..5213    +  rep_origin     SV40 ori: SV40 origin of replication
   5234..5252    -  promoter       T7 promoter: promoter for bacteriophage T7 RNA polymerase
   5260..5415    +  CDS            lacZα (fragment): LacZα fragment of β-galactosidase; lacZ fragment
   5420..5848    +  rep_origin     f1 ori (sequence partly withheld): f1 bacteriophage origin of replication; arrow indicates direction of (+) strand synthesis
   5901..6005    +  promoter       AmpR promoter: bla
   6006..6866    +  CDS            AmpR: β-lactamase; bla; confers resistance to ampicillin, carbenicillin, and related antibiotics
   7037..7625    +  rep_origin     ori: high-copy-number ColE1/pMB1/pBR322/pUC origin of replication
   7808..42      +  CDS            lacI (fragment) (across the origin): lac repressor; lacI; The lac repressor binds to the lac operator to inhibit transcription in E. coli. This inhibition can be relieved by adding lactose or isopropyl-β-D-thiogalactopyranoside (IPTG).
