[The description below was written by a language model from this plasmid's Addgene catalogue record and pLannotate feature annotations shown in this document.]
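Description:
pLKO.3 Thy1.1 is an empty lentiviral shRNA backbone of roughly 7.9 kb, derived from the TRC pLKO.1 vector through the intermediate pLKO.3pgw. According to the depositor, the PAC-GFP marker cassette of pLKO.3pgw was excised and replaced with a PCR-amplified Thy1.1 coding sequence, so that transduced cells are identified by a surface marker rather than by puromycin resistance. In bacteria the plasmid is maintained through a high-copy ColE1/pUC-type origin and selected with ampicillin via the β-lactamase gene. An f1 origin and remnants of a pBluescript-type backbone (lac promoter/operator, lacZα fragment, T3 and T7 promoters) are also annotated, as are an SV40 origin and an SV40 polyadenylation signal downstream of the viral region.

The transfer cassette has a third-generation, self-inactivating layout. An RSV promoter fused to a truncated HIV-1 5' LTR drives genomic RNA production in packaging cells, followed by the Ψ packaging signal with a partial gag sequence, the Rev response element, a cPPT/CTS element, and a ΔU3 3' LTR that silences LTR promoter activity after integration. A human U6 RNA polymerase III promoter is positioned to express a short hairpin RNA. No hairpin is present, and the record lists EcoRI and PacI as retained cloning sites for inserting one. A short phage-derived fragment annotated upstream of U6 appears to be incidental. Downstream, the human PGK promoter drives mouse Thy1.1 (CD90.1), a GPI-anchored surface glycoprotein, with a WPRE to enhance transcript expression. The vector is suited to RNAi knockdown in mammalian cells where transduced cells are tracked or sorted by antibody staining for Thy1.1 instead of drug selection.
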