Addgene plasmid #14749: pLKO.3 Thy1.1
Purpose: (Empty Backbone)
Depositing lab: Christophe Benoist & Diane Mathis. Depositing organization: Joslin Diabetes Center.
Backbone
  Vector backbone: pLKO.3 Thy1.1
  Backbone size (bp): 8000
  Vector type: Mammalian Expression, Lentiviral, RNAi
  Selectable markers: Thy1.1
Growth in bacteria
  Bacterial resistance: Ampicillin, 100 μg/mL
  Growth temperature: 37°C
  Growth strain: Stbl3
  Copy number: High Copy
Gene/Insert
  Gene/Insert name: None
  Cloning method: Restriction Enzyme; 5′ cloning site EcoRI (not destroyed); 3′ cloning site PacI (not destroyed)
  Sequencing primers: 5′ LKO.1 5'
Resource information
  A portion of this plasmid was derived from a plasmid made by: Derived from the pLKO.1 plasmid from The RNAi Consortium (TRC)
Terms and licenses: Academic/Nonprofit Terms; Industry Terms: Not Available to Industry
Depositor comments: A variant of pLKO.1 containing an Thy1.1 marker rather than puromycin. pLKO.3 Thy 1.1 was cloned by excising PAC-GFP from pLKO.3pgw and replacing it with Thy1.1 that was PCR'd from another vector. Cloned into the BamHI and EcoRV sites of pLKO.3pgw. See http://citdh.org/Lentivectors.html for more information on pLKO.3pgw.
How to cite: pLKO.3 Thy1.1 was a gift from Christophe Benoist & Diane Mathis (Addgene plasmid # 14749 ; http://n2t.net/addgene:14749 ; RRID:Addgene_14749)
